>Addgene plasmid #203037 | Salsa-BC196-P3A4 | addgene full sequence | sequence record 421387 | Addgene NGS Result
AGCGCCCAATACGCAAACCGCCTCTCCCCGCGCGTTGGCCGATTCATTAATGCAGTCGAGGGATCTCCAT
AAGAGAAGAGGGACAGCTATGACTGGGAGTAGTCAGGAGAGGAGGAAAAATCTGGCTAGTAAAACATGTA
AGGAAAATTTTAGGGATGTTAAAGAAAAAAATAACACAAAACAAAATATAAAAAAAATCTAACCTCAAGT
CAAGGCTTTTCTATGGAATAAGGAATGGACAGCAGGGGGCTGTTTCATATACTGATGACCTCTTTATAGC
CAACCTTTGTTCATGGCAGCCAGCATATGGGCATATGTTGCCAAACTCTAAACCAAATACTCATTCTGAT
GTTTTAAATGATTTGCCCTCCCATATGTCCTTCCGAGTGAGAGACACAAAAAATTCCAACACACTATTGC
AATGAAAATAAATTTCCTTTATTAGCCAGAAGTCAGATGCTCAAGGGGCTTCATGATGTCCCCATAATTT
TTGGCAGAGGGAAAAAGATCGATCTCAGTGGTATTTGTGAGCCAGGGCATTGGCCACACCAGCCACCACC
TTCTGATAGGCAGCCTGCACCTGAGGAGTGAATTCTTTGCCAAAATGATGAGACAGCACAACAACCAGCA
CGTTGCCCAGGAGCTGTAGGAAAGAGAAGAAGGCATGAACATGGTTAGCAGAGGGGCCCGGTTTGGACTC
AGAGTATTTTATCCTCATCTCAAACAGTGTATATCATTGTAACCATAAAGAGAAAGGCAGGATGATGACC
AGGGTGTAGTTGTTTCTACCAATAAGAATATTTCCACGCCAGCCAGAATTTATATGCAGAAATATTCTAC
CTTATCATTTAATTATAACAATTGTTCTCTAAAACTGTGCTGAAGTACAATATAATATACCCTGATTGCC
TTGAAAAAAAAGTGATTAGAGAAAGTACTTACAATCTGACAAATAAACAAAAGTGAATTTAAAAATTCGT
TACAAATGCAAGCTAAAGTTTAACGAAAAAGTTACAGAAAATGAAAAGAAAATAAGAGGAGACAATGGTT
GTCAACAGAGTAGAAAGTGAAAGAAACAAAATTATCATGAGGGTCCATGGTGATACAAGGGACATCTTCC
CATTCTAAACAACACCCTGAAAACTTTGCCCCCTCCATATAACATGAATTTTACAATAGCGAAAAAGAAA
GAACAATCAAGGGTCCCCAAACTCACCCTGAAGTTCTCAGCTCTAGAGATATCGTCGAGGCCGCGCTAGC
GTTTAAACTGTCGACCTTAATTAAGAGATCTGCTCGAGGCGCGTCAGCTGACTAGAGGATCCCCGGGTAC
CGAGCTCGAATTCGGGGCCGCGGAGGCTGGATCGGTCCCGGTGTCTTCTATGGAGGTCAAAACAGCGTGG
ATGGCGTCTCCAGGCGATCTGACGGTTCACTAAACGAGCTCTGCTTATATAGGCCTCCCACCGTACACGC
CTACCTCGACCCGGGTACCGAGCTCGACTTTCACTTTTCTCTATCACTGATAGGGAGTGGTAAACTCGAC
TTTCACTTTTCTCTATCACTGATAGGGAGTGGTAAACTCGACTTTCACTTTTCTCTATCACTGATAGGGA
GTGGTAAACTCGACTTTCACTTTTCTCTATCACTGATAGGGAGTGGTAAACTCGACTTTCACTTTTCTCT
ATCACTGATAGGGAGTGGTAAACTCGACCTATATAAGCAGAGCTCGTTTAGTGAACCGTCAGATCGCCTG
GAGACGCCATCCACGCTGTTTTGACCTCCATAGAAGACACCGGGACCGATCCAGCCTCCGCGGCCCCGAA
TTCCTGCAGCGGCCGCTCTAGAACTAGTGGATCCCCGCGGATGGTGAGCAAGGGCGAGGAGCTGTTCACC
GGGGTGGTGCCCATCCTGGTCGAGCTGGACGGCGACGTAAACGGCCACAAGTTCAGCGTGTCCGGCGAGG
GCGAGGGCGATGCCACCTACGGCAAGCTGACCCTGAAGTTCATCTGCACCACCGGCAAGCTGCCCGTGCC
CTGGCCCACCCTCGTGACCACCCTGACCTACGGCGTGCAGTGCTTCAGCCGCTACCCCGACCACATGAAG
CAGCACGACTTCTTCAAGTCCGCCATGCCCGAAGGCTACGTCCAGGAGCGCACCATCTTCTTCAAGGACG
ACGGCAACTACAAGACCCGCGCCGAGGTGAAGTTCGAGGGCGACACCCTGGTGAACCGCATCGAGCTGAA
GGGCATCGACTTCAAGGAGGACGGCAACATCCTGGGGCACAAGCTGGAGTACAACTACAACAGCCACAAC
GTCTATATCATGGCCGACAAGCAGAAGAACGGCATCAAGGTGAACTTCAAGATCCGCCACAACATCGAGG
ACGGCAGCGTGCAGCTCGCCGACCACTACCAGCAGAACACCCCCATCGGCGACGGCCCCGTGCTGCTGCC
CGACAACCACTACCTGAGCACCCAGTCCGCCCTGAGCAAAGACCCCAACGAGAAGCGCGATCACATGGTC
CTGCTGGAGTTCGTGACCGCCGCCGGGATCACTCTCGGCATGGACGAGCTGTACAAGTAAGCTGTACTTC
GAATTCGATATCAAGCTTGTCGACCTAGTTCTAGAGGATCCAGACATGATAAGATACATTGATGAGTTTG
GACAAACCACAACTAGAATGCAGTGAAAAAAATGCTTTATTTGTGAAATTTGTGATGCTATTGCTTTATT
TGTAACCATTATAAGCTGCAATAAACAAGTTAACAACAACAATTGCATTCATTTTATGTTTCAGGTTCAG
GGGGAGGTGTGGGAGGTTTTTTAAAGCAAGTAAAACCTCTACAAATGTGGTATGGCTGATTATGATCCTG
CAAGCCTCGTCGTCCTGGCCGGACCACGCTATCTGTGCAAGGTCCCCGGCCCCGGACGCGCGCTCCATGA
GCAGAGCGCCCGCCGCCGAGGCGAAGACTCGGGCGGCGCCCTGCCCGTCCCACCAGGTCAACAGGCGGTA
ACCGGCCTCTTCATCGGGAATGCGCGCGACCTTCAGCATCGCCGGCATGTCCCCCTGGCGGACGGGAAGT
ATCCAGCTCGACCAAGCTGGCCGCGTCGAGTGAAGACGAAAGGGCCTCGTGATACGCCTATTTTTATAGG
TTAATGTCATGATAATAATGGTTTCTTAGACGTCAGGTGGCACTTTTCGGGGAAATGTGCGCGGAACCCC
TATTTGTTTATTTTTCTAAATACATTCAAATATGTATCCGCTCATGAGACAATAACCCTGATAAATGCTT
CAATAATATTGAAAAAGGAAGAGTATGAGTATTCAACATTTCCGTGTCGCCCTTATTCCCTTTTTTGCGG
CATTTTGCCTTCCTGTTTTTGCTCACCCAGAAACGCTGGTGAAAGTAAAAGATGCTGAAGATCAGTTGGG
TGCACGAGTGGGTTACATCGAACTGGATCTCAACAGCGGTAAGATCCTTGAGAGTTTTCGCCCCGAAGAA
CGTTTTCCAATGATGAGCACTTTTAAAGTTCTGCTATGTGGCGCGGTATTATCCCGTGTTGACGCCGGGC
AAGAGCAACTCGGTCGCCGCATACACTATTCTCAGAATGACTTGGTTGAGTACTCACCAGTCACAGAAAA
GCATCTTACGGATGGCATGACAGTAAGAGAATTATGCAGTGCTGCCATAACCATGAGTGATAACACTGCG
GCCAACTTACTTCTGACAACGATCGGAGGACCGAAGGAGCTAACCGCTTTTTTGCACAACATGGGGGATC
ATGTAACTCGCCTTGATCGTTGGGAACCGGAGCTGAATGAAGCCATACCAAACGACGAGCGTGACACCAC
GATGCCTGTAGCAATGGCAACAACGTTGCGCAAACTATTAACTGGCGAACTACTTACTCTAGCTTCCCGG
CAACAATTAATAGACTGGATGGAGGCGGATAAAGTTGCAGGACCACTTCTGCGCTCGGCCCTTCCGGCTG
GCTGGTTTATTGCTGATAAATCTGGAGCCGGTGAGCGTGGGTCTCGCGGTATCATTGCAGCACTGGGGCC
AGATGGTAAGCCCTCCCGTATCGTAGTTATCTACACGACGGGGAGTCAGGCAACTATGGATGAACGAAAT
AGACAGATCGCTGAGATAGGTGCCTCACTGATTAAGCATTGGTAACTGTCAGACCAAGTTTACTCATATA
TACTTTAGATTGATTTAAAACTTCATTTTTAATTTAAAAGGATCTAGGTGAAGATCCTTTTTGATAATCT
CATGACCAAAATCCCTTAACGTGAGTTTTCGTTCCACTGAGCGTCAGACCCCGTAGAAAAGATCAAAGGA
TCTTCTTGAGATCCTTTTTTTCTGCGCGTAATCTGCTGCTTGCAAACAAAAAAACCACCGCTACCAGCGG
TGGTTTGTTTGCCGGATCAAGAGCTACCAACTCTTTTTCCGAAGGTAACTGGCTTCAGCAGAGCGCAGAT
ACCAAATACTGTTCTTCTAGTGTAGCCGTAGTTAGGCCACCACTTCAAGAACTCTGTAGCACCGCCTACA
TACCTCGCTCTGCTAATCCTGTTACCAGTGGCTGCTGCCAGTGGCGATAAGTCGTGTCTTACCGGGTTGG
ACTCAAGACGATAGTTACCGGATAAGGCGCAGCGGTCGGGCTGAACGGGGGGTTCGTGCACACAGCCCAG
CTTGGAGCGAACGACCTACACCGAACTGAGATACCTACAGCGTGAGCTATGAGAAAGCGCCACGCTTCCC
GAAGGGAGAAAGGCGGACAGGTATCCGGTAAGCGGCAGGGTCGGAACAGGAGAGCGCACGAGGGAGCTTC
CAGGGGGAAACGCCTGGTATCTTTATAGTCCTGTCGGGTTTCGCCACCTCTGACTTGAGCGTCGATTTTT
GTGATGCTCGTCAGGGGGGCGGAGCCTATGGAAAAACGCCAGCAACGCGGCCTTTTTACGGTTCCTGGCC
TTTTGCTGGCCTTTTGCTCACATGTTCTTTCCTGCGTTATCCCCTGATTCTGTGGATAACCGTATTACCG
CCTTTGAGTGAGCTGATACCGCTCGCCGCAGCCGAACGACCGAGCGCAGCGAGTCAGTGAGCGAGGAAGC
GGAAG
Features (pLannotate 1.2.2; 17 found; start..end, strand, type, name):
      2..55      +  CDS            lacI (fragment): lac repressor; lacI; The lac repressor binds to the lac operator to inhibit transcription in E. coli. This inhibition can be relieved by adding lactose or isopropyl-β-D-thiogalactopyranoside (IPTG).
    388..443     -  polyA_signal   β-globin poly(A) signal: rabbit β-globin polyadenylation signal (Gil and Proudfoot, 1987)
    518..640     -  CDS            HBB: HBB_COLGU - Experimental evidence at transcript level: Swiss-Prot protein existence level 2. Involved in oxygen transport from the lung to the various peripheral tissues. From Colobus guereza (Mantled guereza) (Eastern black-and-white colobus monkey).
    644..1216    -  intron         β-globin intron: intron from rabbit β-globin gene
   1312..1343    -  misc_feature   MCS (fragment): pUC18/19 multiple cloning site
   1437..1475    -  promoter       minimal CMV promoter: human cytomegalovirus (CMV) immediate early promoter
   1493..1708    -  protein_bind   tetracycline response element (fragment): contains seven copies of the tetracycline operator tetO tetracycline repressor TetR
   1708..1753    +  promoter       TRE3GV promoter (fragment): 3rd-generation Tet-responsive promoter that can be activated by binding of Tet-On® 3G, optimized for retroviral and lentiviral vectors
   1829..1856    +  misc_feature   MCS (fragment): pBluescript multiple cloning site
   1861..2580    +  CDS            EGFP: the original enhanced GFP (Yang et al., 1996) mammalian codon-optimized
   2591..2613    +  misc_feature   MCS (fragment): pBluescript multiple cloning site
   2627..2761    -  polyA_signal   SV40 poly(A) signal: SV40 polyadenylation signal
   2784..2867    -  CDS            large T antigen (fragment): large T antigen from SV40 (simian virus 40)
   2861..3091    -  CDS            str (fragment): STR_KLEPN - Protein inferred from homology: Swiss-Prot protein existence level 3. The aminoglycoside phosphotransferases achieve inactivation of their antibiotic substrates by phosphorylation. From Klebsiella pneumoniae.
   3210..3314    +  promoter       AmpR promoter: bla
   3315..4175    +  CDS            AmpR: β-lactamase; bla; confers resistance to ampicillin, carbenicillin, and related antibiotics
   4346..4934    +  rep_origin     ori: high-copy-number ColE1/pMB1/pBR322/pUC origin of replication
