[The description below was written by a language model from this plasmid's Addgene catalogue record and pLannotate feature annotations shown in this document.]
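Description:
Salsa-BC196-P3A4 is a 5,115-nt mammalian expression plasmid built on the pCER206 backbone. It is one member of a set of barcoded reporter plasmids made for PRESTO-Salsa, a highly multiplexed screening platform for measuring GPCR activation. It is propagated in E. coli as a high-copy plasmid through a ColE1/pUC-type origin and selected with ampicillin via the β-lactamase gene and its native promoter. The feature table shows no intact mammalian selection marker. Only short fragments of lacI, SV40 large T antigen and an aminoglycoside phosphotransferase gene are annotated, and these appear to be backbone remnants.

The payload is a synthetic EGFP/BC196 insert of about 730 bp, cloned between BsrGI and HindIII sites and driven by a tetracycline response element. In the annotation, a tetO array sits centrally and is flanked by divergent minimal promoters, which resembles a bidirectional Tet-responsive design. On one side, a TRE3G-type promoter fragment drives the mammalian codon-optimized EGFP coding sequence, followed by a short polylinker region and an SV40 poly(A) signal that is annotated on the opposite strand. The barcode is not annotated separately; the cloning sites suggest it lies just downstream of EGFP, where it would be carried in the reporter transcript. On the other side, a minimal CMV promoter faces a polylinker fragment, a rabbit β-globin intron, a short β-globin coding fragment and the β-globin poly(A) signal, with no intact cargo gene annotated there.

Transcription from the TRE requires a tetracycline-controlled transactivator, which this plasmid does not encode. The record does not spell out the assay design, but the barcoded EGFP transcript presumably serves as an identifiable readout that lets many reporters be pooled and distinguished in a single experiment.
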