Addgene plasmid #203037: Salsa-BC196-P3A4
Purpose: Expression of barcoded reporter plasmid for PRESTO-Salsa; EGFP/BC196
Depositing lab: Noah Palm. Depositing organization: Yale University. Publication: Highly multiplexed bioactivity screening reveals human and microbiota metabolome-GPCRome interactions. Chen H, Rosen CE, Gonzalez-Hernandez JA, Song D, Potempa J, Ring AM, Palm NW. Cell. 2023 Jul 6;186(14):3095-3110.e19. doi: 10.1016/j.cell.2023.05.024. Epub 2023 Jun 14. PubMed 37321219.
Backbone
  Vector backbone: pCER206
  Vector type: Mammalian Expression
Growth in bacteria
  Bacterial resistance: Ampicillin, 100 μg/mL
  Growth temperature: 37°C
  Growth strain: DH5alpha
  Copy number: High Copy
Gene/Insert
  Gene/Insert name: EGFP/BC196
  Species: Synthetic
  Insert size (bp): 730
  Promoter: Tet Response Element (TRE)
  Cloning method: Restriction Enzyme; 5′ cloning site BsrGI (not destroyed); 3′ cloning site HindIII (not destroyed)
  Sequencing primers: 5′ Custom primer (GAAGCGCGATCACATGG)
Terms and licenses: Academic/Nonprofit Terms; Industry Terms: Not Available to Industry
How to cite: Salsa-BC196-P3A4 was a gift from Noah Palm (Addgene plasmid # 203037 ; http://n2t.net/addgene:203037 ; RRID:Addgene_203037)
