>Addgene plasmid #203037 | Salsa-BC196-P3A4 | depositor partial sequence | sequence record 393910 | BC196
GCTGTACTTC
